Addgene plasmid #133665: ZJOM108
Purpose: Integration of mTagBFP2-Tlg1 as an additional copy in genome, use auxotrophic marker TRP1(Kluyveromyces lactis). Marker for yeast late golgi/early endosome.
Depositing lab: Zhiping Xie. Depositing organization: Shanghai Jiao Tong University. Publication: A Validated Set of Fluorescent-Protein-Based Markers for Major Organelles in Yeast (Saccharomyces cerevisiae). Zhu J, Zhang ZT, Tang SW, Zhao BS, Li H, Song JZ, Li D, Xie Z. MBio. 2019 Sep 3;10(5). pii: mBio.01691-19. doi: 10.1128/mBio.01691-19. PubMed 31481383.
Backbone
  Vector backbone: Clhn-mTagBFP2-Trp
  Vector type: Yeast Expression
Growth in bacteria
  Bacterial resistance: Ampicillin, 100 μg/mL
  Growth temperature: 37°C
  Growth strain: DH5alpha
  Copy number: Unknown
Gene/Insert
  Gene/Insert name: p1k-mTagBFP2-TLG1
  Species: S. cerevisiae (budding yeast)
  Insert size (bp): 2400
  Entrez Gene: TLG1 (a.k.a. YDR468C)
  Tag / fusion protein: mTagBFP2 (N terminal on insert)
  Cloning method: Gibson Cloning
Terms and licenses: Academic/Nonprofit Terms; Industry Terms: Not Available to Industry
How to cite: ZJOM108 was a gift from Zhiping Xie (Addgene plasmid # 133665 ; http://n2t.net/addgene:133665 ; RRID:Addgene_133665)
