[The description below was written by a language model from this plasmid's Addgene catalogue record and pLannotate feature annotations shown in this document.]
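Description:
ZJOM108 is a yeast integrating plasmid of about 6.2 kb, built on the Clhn-mTagBFP2-Trp backbone, that places an additional copy of fluorescently tagged Tlg1 into the Saccharomyces cerevisiae genome. In E. coli it is maintained through a high-copy ColE1/pUC-type origin and selected with the ampicillin resistance gene (β-lactamase with its own promoter). The feature table shows no yeast replication origin or centromere, which fits the stated integrative use. Selection in yeast relies on the TRP1 auxotrophic marker from Kluyveromyces lactis. This marker is flanked by two loxP sites in the same orientation, so Cre recombinase could in principle excise it after integration. SP6 and T7 promoters and short lacI, rop and bom fragments are backbone remnants.

The payload, named p1k-mTagBFP2-TLG1 (about 2.4 kb), encodes the blue fluorescent protein mTagBFP2 fused to the N terminus of the full TLG1 coding sequence, followed by the ADH1 transcription terminator. The record does not explicitly identify the promoter. The roughly 1 kb upstream of the fusion includes an oppositely oriented SDC1 coding region, and the "p1k" in the insert name may indicate that about 1 kb of native yeast upstream sequence drives expression, though this is an inference. Tlg1 is a Qc-type SNARE involved in retrograde traffic from endosomes to the trans-Golgi network, so the fusion serves as a blue marker for the late Golgi/early endosome. The plasmid belongs to a validated set of fluorescent-protein organelle markers for budding yeast, useful for colocalisation imaging alongside proteins tagged in other colours.
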