Features (pLannotate 1.2.2; 15 found; start..end, strand, type, name):
      1..19      +  promoter       SP6 promoter: promoter for bacteriophage SP6 RNA polymerase
    250..774     -  CDS            SDC1: SDC1_YEAST - Also known as CPS25, SAF19. Experimental evidence at protein level: Swiss-Prot protein existence level 1. The COMPASS (Set1C) complex specifically mono-, di- and trimethylates histone H3 to form H3K4me1/2/3, which subsequently activates gene expression by regulating transcription elongation and plays a role in telomere length maintenance. From Saccharomyces cerevisiae (strain ATCC 204508 / S288c) (Baker's yeast).
   1089..1787    +  CDS            TagBFP: TagBFP is a basic (constitutively fluorescent) blue fluorescent protein published in 2008, derived from Entacmaea quadricolor. It is reported to be a very rapidly-maturing monomer with very low acid sensitivity.
   1812..2483    +  CDS            TLG1: TLG1_YEAST - Experimental evidence at protein level: Swiss-Prot protein existence level 1. SNARE protein (of Qc type) involved in membrane fusion probably in retrograde traffic of cytosolic double-membrane vesicles derived from both, early and possibly late endosomes/PVC (prevacuolar compartment) back to the trans-Golgi network (TGN or late Golgi). It has been reported to function both as a (target membrane) t-SNARE and as a (vesicle) v-SNARE. Upon vesicle tethering to the target membrane, which requires additional proteins, a SNARE-pin is formed. This is a very stable 4 parallel alpha-helical
   2507..2694    +  terminator     ADH1 terminator: S. cerevisiae ADH1; transcription terminator for the S. cerevisiae alcohol dehydrogenase 1 (ADH1) gene
   2746..2779    -  protein_bind   loxP: Cre-mediated recombination occurs in the 8-bp core sequence (GCATACAT). Cre recombinase
   2875..3504    -  CDS            TRP1: TRPF_KLULA - Protein inferred from homology: Swiss-Prot protein existence level 3. From Kluyveromyces lactis (strain ATCC 8585 / CBS 2359 / DSM 70799 / NBRC 1267 / NRRL Y-1140 / WM37) (Yeast) (Candida sphaerica).
   3782..3815    -  protein_bind   loxP: Cre-mediated recombination occurs in the 8-bp core sequence (GCATACAT). Cre recombinase
   3869..3887    -  promoter       T7 promoter: promoter for bacteriophage T7 RNA polymerase
   3909..3962    -  CDS            lacI (fragment): lac repressor; lacI; The lac repressor binds to the lac operator to inhibit transcription in E. coli. This inhibition can be relieved by adding lactose or isopropyl-β-D-thiogalactopyranoside (IPTG).
   4145..4733    -  rep_origin     ori: high-copy-number ColE1/pMB1/pBR322/pUC origin of replication
   4904..5764    -  CDS            AmpR: β-lactamase; bla; confers resistance to ampicillin, carbenicillin, and related antibiotics
   5765..5869    -  promoter       AmpR promoter: bla
   5964..5999    +  CDS            rop (fragment): Rop protein, which maintains plasmids at low copy number; rop
   6101..6152    +  misc_feature   bom (fragment): basis of mobility region from pBR322
>Addgene plasmid #133665 | ZJOM108 | addgene full sequence | sequence record 292111 | Addgene NGS Result
ATTTAGGTGACACTATAGAACGCGGCCGCCAGCTGAAGCTTCGTACGCTGCAGGTCGTGGGATTCCTGGG
TTAATTAACATCGCTAGCGATAGTCCCCCATTTTTTTTTATGTTCGCCCATGGTATTCCAGTGGCCCTTT
TTCTCCACAATTTTTGTATCCAATTTTCCTCCACCACTTGTCTATATCCAAAGGTTTAATAGTAAGGAAA
AATAAATACACATGTATATTTATATAATTATGGTTATCATTTACTAGCATTACTCTCTTTTTCTCCACTC
TTCAGTATATTGCTCTGCTCGATTAGATATTCACCTAAAACACGTAACGGATCTTCTGGTTGTTGTACGG
CTATGAGCCTCATGCCCGCTAATAAATGCGGTGTCACATTTGTATTCAGGTATTTTCTAGTTTGTGAACC
ACCTACCGTCGCGGCAAGGTTCACATTTTCTAATTTTGATATTTTAGGTTCAGATGACTCTTCAATGACT
GAATTTGTGCTACTCGATTCTTCTATTTTTACATTTTGGTTGGTGACACTTTTGATGTTTTTCAAATCTT
TCGTTGCAGAAGATGGTACACTGTCAAATTGTAAGTTATCAGAGTTATTATTGTGATTGCCATTCATATC
GAAGCATTCATTGTCATGTTTATCGTAGTTCTTATTGTCTTCGCGTTGAATTTGCTCCATTGGAATATCA
GCATTACTTGAAGTATCCTCTACCATAGGAACCGTAACTTCATTATGTTGGGGACTATTCTCACTTTCAT
TCATTGTATAGGTTTCCCTAATTCTCTTAAGAGAACCTGCTTATGAAGGCTTTTTTTTGTTTGGATCACC
ATCTGTTTTTCTTTTTTTATCGAGTTTTTAATTATCCACGAGATATTCGAACCTACGACATAAAGTAGTA
AATATCAGAAGATAGGACAATTCGAAGCACACAACACAGAACATATACTAAAATTATATTTGCTGTCTTT
CTGACAAGGTTTGTGAACATTTTAATTTCTACGTTTTCCCTGTAACTGAAGTAAACGTGAAAGACGTTTA
ACTGTAAAATTGTATTGCTAAGATCCTTTCTTTAACAAATGAGCGAACTGATCAAAGAGAACATGCACAT
GAAGCTGTACATGGAAGGCACCGTTGACAACCACCACTTTAAGTGCACCTCTGAGGGTGAGGGTAAGCCC
TACGAAGGCACCCAAACCATGCGTATCAAAGTTGTGGAGGGCGGTCCACTGCCATTCGCTTTTGACATTC
TGGCCACCAGCTTCCTGTACGGTTCCAAAACCTTCATTAACCATACTCAGGGCATTCCTGATTTCTTCAA
ACAGAGCTTTCCGGAAGGTTTCACCTGGGAGCGTGTCACCACGTATGAAGATGGTGGTGTGTTGACCGCC
ACCCAAGATACCTCCCTGCAAGATGGCTGTCTGATCTATAACGTGAAAATTCGTGGCGTCAACTTTACTA
GCAATGGTCCCGTGATGCAGAAGAAAACCCTGGGTTGGGAGGCCTTTACAGAAACCCTGTATCCTGCCGA
TGGTGGCCTGGAGGGCCGTAACGACATGGCACTGAAGCTGGTTGGTGGCAGCCATTTGATCGCAAATGCC
AAGACCACTTACAGAAGCAAGAAACCCGCAAAAAATCTGAAGATGCCGGGTGTTTACTATGTCGACTACC
GTCTGGAAAGAATTAAAGAAGCAAATAATGAGACTTACGTGGAGCAGCACGAGGTTGCAGTCGCGAGATA
TTGCGACTTGCCTAGCAAGCTGGGTCATAAACTGAATCTTTCTCTTGAAGTTGCTGAAGAAATGAACAAC
AGTGAAGATCCGTTTCAACAAGTTGTTAAGGACACCAAGGAGCAATTGAACCGCATAAACAATTACATAA
CTCGTCACAATACTGCTGGTGATGACGATCAAGAGGAGGAAATACAAGATATTTTAAAGGATGTTGAGGA
AACAATAGTTGATTTGGACAGAAGCATAATCGTAATGAAAAGGGATGAAAACGAAGACGTGAGTGGTAGG
GAAGCACAAGTTAAAAATATAAAACAGCAACTTGATGCTCTGAAGTTGCGTTTTGATCGAAGAATACAGG
AATCTACTCAAACAACTATTCCTCTAGAAGAGACGGTGGAAAATTCAACACTTAACACCAGCATGGCTGA
GAACAATGATGGTGGTATGTCCAATCCGTTTCAGGAACAAATGTTAAGAGAACAAGATGTTCATTTAGAT
GGTATTCACAAGACAATGCAAAATTTGCATATTCAAGCTCAAACAATGGGGGATGAATTAGAGAACCAGG
GACAATTGTTGGATAATATGGACGAGGGTATGGACGGTGTTGTAAATAAGCTGGCTAGAGGTCGTAGGCA
ATTGGAATGGGTCTACGAAAAAAATAAAGAAAAATACGACGATTGTTGTATAGGACTTCTTATTGTCGTC
TTGATAGTTTTATTAGTTTTGGCATTCATTGCTTGAGGCGCGCCACTTCTAAATAAGCGAATTTCTTATG
ATTTATGATTTTTATTATTAAATAAGTTATAAAAAAAATAAGTGTATACAAATTTTAAAGTGACTCTTAG
GTTTTAAAACGAAAATTCTTATTCTTGAGTAACTCTTTCCTGTAGGTCAGGTTGCTTTCTCAGGTATAGT
ATGAGGTCGCTCTTATTGACCACACCTCTACCGGCAGATCCGCTAGGGATAACAGGGTAATATCTGCAGG
TCGACAACCCTTAATATAACTTCGTATAATGTATGCTATACGAAGTTATTAGGTCTAGAGCGGCCGCGGA
ACGATCATTCACTATATATATATCAATTTATATATACGTATGTGTAATTGAAGAAAGATACGTTTTTTCC
TCTATTGAGAGGCCTGCTGGATGAATAGCTTTACCTTTTCTAAATCCTTGATACCATCAGTCTCTACTCC
TCCACTTACATCGACACCGATCGCATTTGGTAACATATTAATGGCAACAGAAACGTTATCAGGATTCAAT
CCACCAGCGATAATGAATTTTATCTCGGGATGACTTGCAGACCAACTGGAAATTGCACTCCAATTCAATT
TCTCACCAGTGCCACCTTCACCAGAATCGAACAACGTCAGCACATTGTCTACGTGTTCATACAGGTCCAG
TAGTAATTCACAATCCTGTGGGAACTGGAACCTCTTAATGATTGGAATTGAAGATGGGATCAAAGATCTG
TATTCTTTAATATCTTCATCTCCATGTAATTGTATCACATCTAGATTATATTCGTGGTACAGTTGAAGGA
CATCATCAACGGACTGATTTCTAAACACCCCGACTAGTTTAGTACCTTTCACGTTCTCTTGTTGGTGAAC
TGCAGTTGAAATACCTTTCGCAACAGATGAGTCAATGGTTCTTTTCCTACCGGGAACACAAATGATACCT
AAGTAATCAGCACCATCATCCACAGCAGTCTTTGCAGCTTCAACGGTTTGCAAACCACACACTTTAACGA
GCATCACAGTAGATTTCGCAAGAGGGTAGCTCGCTCAGAGTACCCAAGTAAATGATTAGTAAACTGATGT
TTGATAGTTCAATTTTTCAATGAAATAACCTTATATTAAAATTGATATTACTATTATACAAAAATAAAGA
ATAAAGGATTTGAGTTTATACATAAAATACCATTATTATTTGTTCAGTGAGAGATACTGGGGTATATGGG
ATGTGTGTAGTGATACCATGCAATCATGTATCAAACATGGGCCCGGTACCGAGCTCTCGAGAACCCTTAA
TATAACTTCGTATAATGTATGCTATACGAAGTTATTAGGTGATATCAGATCCACTAGTGGCCTATGCGGC
CGCGGATCTGCCGGTCTCCCTATAGTGAGTCGTATTAATTTCGATAAGCCAGGTTAACCTGCATTAATGA
ATCGGCCAACGCGCGGGGAGAGGCGGTTTGCGTATTGGGCGCTCTTCCGCTTCCTCGCTCACTGACTCGC
TGCGCTCGGTCGTTCGGCTGCGGCGAGCGGTATCAGCTCACTCAAAGGCGGTAATACGGTTATCCACAGA
ATCAGGGGATAACGCAGGAAAGAACATGTGAGCAAAAGGCCAGCAAAAGGCCAGGAACCGTAAAAAGGCC
GCGTTGCTGGCGTTTTTCCATAGGCTCCGCCCCCCTGACGAGCATCACAAAAATCGACGCTCAAGTCAGA
GGTGGCGAAACCCGACAGGACTATAAAGATACCAGGCGTTTCCCCCTGGAAGCTCCCTCGTGCGCTCTCC
TGTTCCGACCCTGCCGCTTACCGGATACCTGTCCGCCTTTCTCCCTTCGGGAAGCGTGGCGCTTTCTCAT
AGCTCACGCTGTAGGTATCTCAGTTCGGTGTAGGTCGTTCGCTCCAAGCTGGGCTGTGTGCACGAACCCC
CCGTTCAGCCCGACCGCTGCGCCTTATCCGGTAACTATCGTCTTGAGTCCAACCCGGTAAGACACGACTT
ATCGCCACTGGCAGCAGCCACTGGTAACAGGATTAGCAGAGCGAGGTATGTAGGCGGTGCTACAGAGTTC
TTGAAGTGGTGGCCTAACTACGGCTACACTAGAAGAACAGTATTTGGTATCTGCGCTCTGCTGAAGCCAG
TTACCTTCGGAAAAAGAGTTGGTAGCTCTTGATCCGGCAAACAAACCACCGCTGGTAGCGGTGGTTTTTT
TGTTTGCAAGCAGCAGATTACGCGCAGAAAAAAAGGATCTCAAGAAGATCCTTTGATCTTTTCTACGGGG
TCTGACGCTCAGTGGAACGAAAACTCACGTTAAGGGATTTTGGTCATGAGATTATCAAAAAGGATCTTCA
CCTAGATCCTTTTAAATTAAAAATGAAGTTTTAAATCAATCTAAAGTATATATGAGTAAACTTGGTCTGA
CAGTTACCAATGCTTAATCAGTGAGGCACCTATCTCAGCGATCTGTCTATTTCGTTCATCCATAGTTGCC
TGACTCCCCGTCGTGTAGATAACTACGATACGGGAGGGCTTACCATCTGGCCCCAGTGCTGCAATGATAC
CGCGAGACCCACGCTCACCGGCTCCAGATTTATCAGCAATAAACCAGCCAGCCGGAAGGGCCGAGCGCAG
AAGTGGTCCTGCAACTTTATCCGCCTCCATCCAGTCTATTAATTGTTGCCGGGAAGCTAGAGTAAGTAGT
TCGCCAGTTAATAGTTTGCGCAACGTTGTTGCCATTGCTACAGGCATCGTGGTGTCACGCTCGTCGTTTG
GTATGGCTTCATTCAGCTCCGGTTCCCAACGATCAAGGCGAGTTACATGATCCCCCATGTTGTGCAAAAA
AGCGGTTAGCTCCTTCGGTCCTCCGATCGTTGTCAGAAGTAAGTTGGCCGCAGTGTTATCACTCATGGTT
ATGGCAGCACTGCATAATTCTCTTACTGTCATGCCATCCGTAAGATGCTTTTCTGTGACTGGTGAGTACT
CAACCAAGTCATTCTGAGAATAGTGTATGCGGCGACCGAGTTGCTCTTGCCCGGCGTCAATACGGGATAA
TACCGCGCCACATAGCAGAACTTTAAAAGTGCTCATCATTGGAAAACGTTCTTCGGGGCGAAAACTCTCA
AGGATCTTACCGCTGTTGAGATCCAGTTCGATGTAACCCACTCGTGCACCCAACTGATCTTCAGCATCTT
TTACTTTCACCAGCGTTTCTGGGTGAGCAAAAACAGGAAGGCAAAATGCCGCAAAAAAGGGAATAAGGGC
GACACGGAAATGTTGAATACTCATACTCTTCCTTTTTCAATATTATTGAAGCATTTATCAGGGTTATTGT
CTCATGAGCGGATACATATTTGAATGTATTTAGAAAAATAAACAAATAGGGGTTCCGCGCACATTTCCCC
GAAAAGTGCCACCTGACGTCTAAGAAACCATTATTATCATGACATTAACCTATAAAAATAGGCGTATCAC
GAGGCCCTTTCGTCTCGCGCGTTTCGGTGATGACGGTGAAAACCTCTGACACATGCAGCTCCCGGAGACG
GTCACAGCTTGTCTGTAAGCGGATGCCGGGAGCAGACAAGCCCGTCAGGGCGCGTCAGCGGGTGTTGGCG
GGTGTCGGGGCTGGCTTAACTATGCGGCATCAGAGCAGATTGTACTGAGAGTGCACCATATGGACATATT
GTCGTTAGAACGCGGCTACAATTAATACATAACCTTATGTATCATACACATACG
